Addgene plasmid #25526: ARL5:H14-K177 (2H16)
Purpose: Bacterial expression for structure determination; may not be full ORF
Depositing lab: Cheryl Arrowsmith. Depositing organization: University of Toronto.
Backbone
  Vector backbone: pET28a-LIC
  Backbone manufacturer: SGC
  Backbone size w/o insert (bp): 7328
  Vector type: Bacterial Expression
Growth in bacteria
  Bacterial resistance: Kanamycin, 50 μg/mL
  Growth temperature: 37°C
  Growth strain: DH5alpha
  Copy number: Low Copy
Gene/Insert
  Gene/Insert name: ARL5:H14-K177 (alt names: PDB: 2H16; ADP-ribosylation Factor-like 5; ARFLP5, ARL5)
  Species: H. sapiens (human)
  Insert size (bp): 492
  Mutation: Contains amino acids H14-K177
  Entrez Gene: ARL5A (a.k.a. ARFLP5, ARL5)
  Tag / fusion protein: His (N terminal on insert)
  Cloning method: Restriction Enzyme
  Sequencing primers: 5′ T7; 3′ T7-term
Terms and licenses: Academic/Nonprofit Terms; Industry Terms: Not Available to Industry
Depositor comments: PDB: 2H16 http://www.thesgc.org/structures/2H16/
How to cite: ARL5:H14-K177 (2H16) was a gift from Cheryl Arrowsmith (Addgene plasmid # 25526 ; http://n2t.net/addgene:25526 ; RRID:Addgene_25526)
