[The description below was written by a language model from this plasmid's Addgene catalogue record.]
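Description:
ARL5:H14-K177 (2H16) is a bacterial expression plasmid built on pET28a-LIC, a ligation-independent-cloning derivative of pET28a produced by a structural genomics group. The empty backbone is listed at 7328 bp. The plasmid is selected with kanamycin, is recorded as low copy, and is propagated in a standard cloning strain of E. coli (DH5alpha). No feature table accompanies the record, so the origin of replication, promoter and other backbone elements are not explicitly listed. However, the recommended sequencing primers (T7 forward and T7 terminator reverse) fit the usual pET layout, in which the insert sits between a T7 promoter and T7 terminator and is transcribed by T7 RNA polymerase in a suitable expression host.

The insert is a 492 bp fragment of human ARL5A (ADP-ribosylation factor-like 5, also called ARL5 or ARFLP5), a small GTPase of the ARF-like family. It encodes residues H14 to K177 rather than the complete open reading frame, and the record itself cautions that the construct may not be the full ORF. This kind of truncation is typical of constructs trimmed to a well-behaved domain for crystallisation. A His tag is fused to the N terminus of the insert, which allows the recombinant protein to be purified by immobilised metal affinity chromatography. The record does not state whether a protease cleavage site separates the tag from the protein.

The stated purpose is bacterial production of the protein for structure determination, and the depositor links the construct to the deposited structure with PDB identifier 2H16. It is therefore mainly useful for making recombinant ARL5A core domain for structural, biophysical or biochemical work.
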