>Addgene plasmid #25526 | ARL5:H14-K177 (2H16) | depositor partial sequence | sequence record 11930 | Author sequence
CACCAGGAGCACAAAGTTATCATTGTTGGGCTGGATAATGCAGGGAAAACTACCATTCTTTACCAATTTT
CTATGAATGAAGTTGTACATACATCTCCTACAATAGGAAGTAATGTAGAAGAGATAGTGATTAATAATAC
ACGTTTCCTAATGTGGGATATTGGTGGCCAAGAATCTCTTCGTTCTTCCTGGAACACTTACTATACTAAC
ACAGAGTTTGTAATAGTTGTTGTGGACAGTACAGACAGAGAGAGGATTTCTGTAACTAGAGAAGAACTCT
ATAAAATGTTAGCGCATGAGGACCTAAGAAAAGCTGGATTGCTGATTTTTGCTAATAAACAAGATGTTAA
AGAATGCATGACTGTAGCAGAAATCTCCCAGTTTTTGAAGCTAACTTCTATTAAAGATCACCAGTGGCAT
ATCCAGGCATGCTGTGCTCTAACTGGCGAGGGATTGTGCCAAGGACTTGAATGGATGATGTCACGACTTA
AG
