>Addgene plasmid #25526 | ARL5:H14-K177 (2H16) | addgene partial sequence | sequence record 31509 | 25526 with T7
ATTCCCTCTGAATATTTTGTTTACTTTAAGAAGGAGATATACCATGGGCAGCAGCCATCATCATCATCAT
CACAGCAGCGGCCTGGTTCCGCGTGGTAGTCACCAGGAGCACAAAGTTATCATTGTTGGGCTGGATAATG
CAGGGAAAACTACCATTCTTTACCAATTTTCTATGAATGAAGTTGTACATACATCTCCTACAATAGGAAG
TAATGTAGAAGAGATAGTGATTAATAATACACGTTTCCTAATGTGGGATATTGGTGGCCAAGAATCTCTT
CGTTCTTCCTGGAACACTTACTATACTAACACAGAGTTTGTAATAGTTGTTGTGGACAGTACAGACAGAG
AGAGGATTTCTGTAACTAGAGAAGAACTCTATAAAATGTTAGCGCATGAGGACCTAAGAAAAGCTGGATT
GCTGATTTTTGCTAATAAACAAGATGTTAAAGAATGCATGACTGTAGCAGAAATCTCCCAGTTTTTGAAG
CTAACTTCTATTAAAGATCACCAGTGGCATATCCAGGCATGCTGTGCTCTAACTGGCGAGGGATTGTGCC
AAGGACTTGAATGGATGATGTCACGACTTAAGTGATGACGAAGCTTGCGGCCGCACTCGAGCACCACCAC
CACCACCACTGAGATCCGGCTGCTAACAAAGCCCGAAAGGAAGCTGAGTTGGCTGCTGCCACCGCTGAGC
AATAACTAGCATAACCCCTTGGGGCCTCTAAACGGGTCTTGAGGGGTTTTTTGCTGAAAGGAGGAACTAT
ATCCGGATTGGCGAATGGGACGCGCCCTGTAGCGGCGCATTTAAGCGCGGCGGGTGTGGGTGGTTACGCG
CAGCGTGACCGCTACACTTGCCAGCGCCCTAGCG
